Addgene plasmid #127326: pcDNA3.1(+)/(CAA)12 + (AGAGAG)7 5′ leader AUG-nLuc-3XFLAG
Purpose: Express 3xFLAG tagged nanoLuciferase (nLuc) from AUG start codon from mRNA with (AGAGAG)7 repeats in 5' UTR
Depositing lab: Jeremy Wilusz. Depositing organization: University of Pennsylvania. Publication: Ribosome queuing enables non-AUG translation to be resistant to multiple protein synthesis inhibitors. Kearse MG, Goldman DH, Choi J, Nwaezeapu C, Liang D, Green KM, Goldstrohm AC, Todd PK, Green R, Wilusz JE. Genes Dev. 2019 Jun 6. pii: gad.324715.119. doi: 10.1101/gad.324715.119. PubMed 31171704.
Backbone
  Vector backbone: pcDNA3.1(+)
  Total vector size (bp): 5994
  Vector type: Mammalian Expression
  Selectable markers: Neomycin (select with G418)
Growth in bacteria
  Bacterial resistance: Ampicillin, 100 μg/mL
  Growth temperature: 37°C
  Growth strain: DH5alpha
  Copy number: High Copy
Gene/Insert
  Gene/Insert name: nanoLuciferase (alt name: nLuc)
  Promoter: CMV
  Tag / fusion protein: 3xFLAG (C terminal on insert)
  Cloning method: Restriction Enzyme; 5′ cloning site SacI (not destroyed); 3′ cloning site ApaI (not destroyed)
  Sequencing primers: 5′ CGCAAATGGGCGGTAGGCGTG
Terms and licenses: Academic/Nonprofit Terms; Industry Terms: Not Available to Industry
How to cite: pcDNA3.1(+)/(CAA)12 + (AGAGAG)7 5′ leader AUG-nLuc-3XFLAG was a gift from Jeremy Wilusz (Addgene plasmid # 127326 ; http://n2t.net/addgene:127326 ; RRID:Addgene_127326)
