[The description below was written by a language model from this plasmid's Addgene catalogue record and pLannotate feature annotations shown in this document.]
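Description:
pcDNA3.1(+)/(CAA)12 + (AGAGAG)7 5′ leader AUG-nLuc-3XFLAG is a mammalian expression plasmid of about 6 kb built on the pcDNA3.1(+) backbone. It is maintained in E. coli through a high-copy ColE1/pUC-type origin and an ampicillin resistance gene (β-lactamase with its own promoter), and it also carries an f1 phage origin. For selection in mammalian cells, an SV40 enhancer/early promoter drives a neomycin phosphotransferase gene terminated by an SV40 polyadenylation signal, allowing G418 selection. The automated annotation also flags short fragments (bom, lac promoter/operator, lacI, ble, a small HIV-1 LTR-like match just after the CMV promoter). These look like backbone remnants or short sequence similarities rather than functional parts of the design.

The payload is a reporter cassette inserted between SacI and ApaI sites. The CMV immediate early enhancer and promoter drive transcription of a human codon-optimized NanoLuc luciferase open reading frame fused at its C terminus to a 3xFLAG epitope tag, followed by the bovine growth hormone polyadenylation signal. A T7 promoter sits between the CMV promoter and the coding region, which would in principle allow in vitro transcription of the same mRNA. According to the name and stated purpose, the 5′ leader is synthetic, combining twelve CAA repeats with seven AGAGAG repeats, and translation starts at a canonical AUG codon. The leader itself is not annotated in the feature table, but it would fall in the unannotated gap between the T7 promoter and the start of Nluc. The plasmid serves as a luminescent, FLAG-detectable translation reporter for testing how this defined 5′ UTR affects AUG-initiated protein synthesis. It comes from work comparing AUG and non-AUG initiation and their sensitivity to protein synthesis inhibitors.
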