Features (pLannotate 1.2.2; 21 found; start..end, strand, type, name):
     28..80      -  misc_feature   bom (fragment): basis of mobility region from pBR322
    235..614     +  enhancer       CMV enhancer: human cytomegalovirus immediate early enhancer
    615..818     +  promoter       CMV promoter: human cytomegalovirus (CMV) immediate early promoter
    814..847     +  LTR            5' LTR (truncated) (fragment): truncated 5' long terminal repeat (LTR) from HIV-1
    863..881     +  promoter       T7 promoter: promoter for bacteriophage T7 RNA polymerase
    966..1478    +  CDS            Nluc: NanoLuc® luciferase human codon-optimized
   1479..1544    +  CDS            3xFLAG: three tandem FLAG® epitope tags, followed by an enterokinase cleavage site
   1594..1818    +  polyA_signal   bGH poly(A) signal: bovine growth hormone polyadenylation signal
   1822..1843    +  promoter       SV40 promoter (fragment): SV40 enhancer and early promoter
   1864..2292    +  rep_origin     f1 ori (sequence partly withheld): f1 bacteriophage origin of replication; arrow indicates direction of (+) strand synthesis
   2306..2635    +  promoter       SV40 promoter: SV40 enhancer and early promoter
   2702..3493    +  CDS            neo: KKA2_KLEPN - Also known as kan, nptII. Experimental evidence at protein level: Swiss-Prot protein existence level 1. Resistance to kanamycin, neomycin, paromomycin, ribostamycin, butirosin and gentamicin B. From Klebsiella pneumoniae.
   3517..3675    +  CDS            ble (fragment): BLE_KLEPN - Experimental evidence at protein level: Swiss-Prot protein existence level 1. Binding protein with a strong affinity to the bleomycin family of antibiotics. Binds to CL990; an antimitotic-antibiotic compound. From Klebsiella pneumoniae.
   3670..3791    +  polyA_signal   SV40 poly(A) signal: SV40 polyadenylation signal
   3864..3880    -  protein_bind   lac operator: The lac repressor binds to the lac operator to inhibit transcription in E. coli. This inhibition can be relieved by adding lactose or isopropyl-β-D-thiogalactopyranoside (IPTG). lac repressor encoded by lacI
   3888..3918    -  promoter       lac promoter: promoter for the E. coli lac operon
   3933..3954    -  protein_bind   CAP binding site: CAP binding activates transcription in the presence of cAMP. E. coli catabolite activator protein
   3967..4059    -  CDS            lacI (fragment): lac repressor; lacI; The lac repressor binds to the lac operator to inhibit transcription in E. coli. This inhibition can be relieved by adding lactose or isopropyl-β-D-thiogalactopyranoside (IPTG).
   4242..4830    -  rep_origin     ori: high-copy-number ColE1/pMB1/pBR322/pUC origin of replication
   5001..5861    -  CDS            AmpR: β-lactamase; bla; confers resistance to ampicillin, carbenicillin, and related antibiotics
   5862..5966    -  promoter       AmpR promoter: bla
>Addgene plasmid #127326 | pcDNA3.1(+)/(CAA)12 + (AGAGAG)7 5′ leader AUG-nLuc-3XFLAG | addgene full sequence | sequence record 247581 | Addgene NGS Result
GACGGATCGGGAGATCTCCCGATCCCCTATGGTGCACTCTCAGTACAATCTGCTCTGATGCCGCATAGTT
AAGCCAGTATCTGCTCCCTGCTTGTGTGTTGGAGGTCGCTGAGTAGTGCGCGAGCAAAATTTAAGCTACA
ACAAGGCAAGGCTTGACCGACAATTGCATGAAGAATCTGCTTAGGGTTAGGCGTTTTGCGCTGCTTCGCG
ATGTACGGGCCAGATATACGCGTTGACATTGATTATTGACTAGTTATTAATAGTAATCAATTACGGGGTC
ATTAGTTCATAGCCCATATATGGAGTTCCGCGTTACATAACTTACGGTAAATGGCCCGCCTGGCTGACCG
CCCAACGACCCCCGCCCATTGACGTCAATAATGACGTATGTTCCCATAGTAACGCCAATAGGGACTTTCC
ATTGACGTCAATGGGTGGAGTATTTACGGTAAACTGCCCACTTGGCAGTACATCAAGTGTATCATATGCC
AAGTACGCCCCCTATTGACGTCAATGACGGTAAATGGCCCGCCTGGCATTATGCCCAGTACATGACCTTA
TGGGACTTTCCTACTTGGCAGTACATCTACGTATTAGTCATCGCTATTACCATGGTGATGCGGTTTTGGC
AGTACATCAATGGGCGTGGATAGCGGTTTGACTCACGGGGATTTCCAAGTCTCCACCCCATTGACGTCAA
TGGGAGTTTGTTTTGGCACCAAAATCAACGGGACTTTCCAAAATGTCGTAACAACTCCGCCCCATTGACG
CAAATGGGCGGTAGGCGTGTACGGTGGGAGGTCTATATAAGCAGAGCTCTCTGGCTAACTAGAGAACCCA
CTGCTTACTGGCTTATCGAAATTAATACGACTCACTATAGGAAAGAGAGCAACAAAGAGAGCAACAAAGA
GAGCAACAAAGAGAGCAACAAAGAGAGCAACAAAGAGAGCAACAAAGAGAGCACCATGGTCTTCACACTC
GAAGATTTCGTTGGGGACTGGCGACAGACAGCCGGCTACAACCTGGACCAAGTCCTTGAACAGGGAGGTG
TGTCCAGTTTGTTTCAGAATCTCGGGGTGTCCGTAACTCCGATCCAAAGGATTGTCCTGAGCGGTGAAAA
TGGGCTGAAGATCGACATCCATGTCATCATCCCGTATGAAGGTCTGAGCGGCGACCAAATGGGCCAGATC
GAAAAAATTTTTAAGGTGGTGTACCCTGTGGATGATCATCACTTTAAGGTGATCCTGCACTATGGCACAC
TGGTAATCGACGGGGTTACGCCGAACATGATCGACTATTTCGGACGGCCGTATGAAGGCATCGCCGTGTT
CGACGGCAAAAAGATCACTGTAACAGGGACCCTGTGGAACGGCAACAAAATTATCGACGAGCGCCTGATC
AACCCCGACGGCTCCCTGCTGTTCCGAGTAACCATCAACGGAGTGACCGGCTGGCGGCTGTGCGAACGCA
TTCTGGCGGACTACAAAGACCATGACGGTGATTATAAAGATCATGACATCGATTACAAGGATGACGATGA
CAAGTAAGGCCGCGACTCTAGAGGGCCCGTTTAAACCCGCTGATCAGCCTCGACTGTGCCTTCTAGTTGC
CAGCCATCTGTTGTTTGCCCCTCCCCCGTGCCTTCCTTGACCCTGGAAGGTGCCACTCCCACTGTCCTTT
CCTAATAAAATGAGGAAATTGCATCGCATTGTCTGAGTAGGTGTCATTCTATTCTGGGGGGTGGGGTGGG
GCAGGACAGCAAGGGGGAGGATTGGGAAGACAATAGCAGGCATGCTGGGGATGCGGTGGGCTCTATGGCT
TCTGAGGCGGAAAGAACCAGCTGGGGCTCTAGGGGGTATCCCC
[124 nt withheld, positions 1864-1987]
C
[91 nt withheld, positions 1989-2079]
A
[49 nt withheld, positions 2081-2129]
CCTTTGACGTTGGAGTCCACGTTCTTT
[37 nt withheld, positions 2157-2193]
ACCCTATCTCGGTCTATTCTTTTGATTTATAAGGGATTTTGCCGATTTCGGCCTATTGGTTAAAAAATGA
GCTGATTTAACAAAAATTTAACGCGAATTAATTCTGTGGAATGTGTGTCAGTTAGGGTGTGGAAAGTCCC
CAGGCTCCCCAGCAGGCAGAAGTATGCAAAGCATGCATCTCAATTAGTCAGCAACCAGGTGTGGAAAGTC
CCCAGGCTCCCCAGCAGGCAGAAGTATGCAAAGCATGCATCTCAATTAGTCAGCAACCATAGTCCCGCCC
CTAACTCCGCCCATCCCGCCCCTAACTCCGCCCAGTTCCGCCCATTCTCCGCCCCATGGCTGACTAATTT
TTTTTATTTATGCAGAGGCCGAGGCCGCCTCTGCCTCTGAGCTATTCCAGAAGTAGTGAGGAGGCTTTTT
TGGAGGCCTAGGCTTTTGCAAAAAGCTCCCGGGAGCTTGTATATCCATTTTCGGATCTGATCAAGAGACA
GGATGAGGATCGTTTCGCATGATTGAACAAGATGGATTGCACGCAGGTTCTCCGGCCGCTTGGGTGGAGA
GGCTATTCGGCTATGACTGGGCACAACAGACAATCGGCTGCTCTGATGCCGCCGTGTTCCGGCTGTCAGC
GCAGGGGCGCCCGGTTCTTTTTGTCAAGACCGACCTGTCCGGTGCCCTGAATGAACTGCAGGACGAGGCA
GCGCGGCTATCGTGGCTGGCCACGACGGGCGTTCCTTGCGCAGCTGTGCTCGACGTTGTCACTGAAGCGG
GAAGGGACTGGCTGCTATTGGGCGAAGTGCCGGGGCAGGATCTCCTGTCATCTCACCTTGCTCCTGCCGA
GAAAGTATCCATCATGGCTGATGCAATGCGGCGGCTGCATACGCTTGATCCGGCTACCTGCCCATTCGAC
CACCAAGCGAAACATCGCATCGAGCGAGCACGTACTCGGATGGAAGCCGGTCTTGTCGATCAGGATGATC
TGGACGAAGAGCATCAGGGGCTCGCGCCAGCCGAACTGTTCGCCAGGCTCAAGGCGCGCATGCCCGACGG
CGAGGATCTCGTCGTGACCCATGGCGATGCCTGCTTGCCGAATATCATGGTGGAAAATGGCCGCTTTTCT
GGATTCATCGACTGTGGCCGGCTGGGTGTGGCGGACCGCTATCAGGACATAGCGTTGGCTACCCGTGATA
TTGCTGAAGAGCTTGGCGGCGAATGGGCTGACCGCTTCCTCGTGCTTTACGGTATCGCCGCTCCCGATTC
GCAGCGCATCGCCTTCTATCGCCTTCTTGACGAGTTCTTCTGAGCGGGACTCTGGGGTTCGAAATGACCG
ACCAAGCGACGCCCAACCTGCCATCACGAGATTTCGATTCCACCGCCGCCTTCTATGAAAGGTTGGGCTT
CGGAATCGTTTTCCGGGACGCCGGCTGGATGATCCTCCAGCGCGGGGATCTCATGCTGGAGTTCTTCGCC
CACCCCAACTTGTTTATTGCAGCTTATAATGGTTACAAATAAAGCAATAGCATCACAAATTTCACAAATA
AAGCATTTTTTTCACTGCATTCTAGTTGTGGTTTGTCCAAACTCATCAATGTATCTTATCATGTCTGTAT
ACCGTCGACCTCTAGCTAGAGCTTGGCGTAATCATGGTCATAGCTGTTTCCTGTGTGAAATTGTTATCCG
CTCACAATTCCACACAACATACGAGCCGGAAGCATAAAGTGTAAAGCCTGGGGTGCCTAATGAGTGAGCT
AACTCACATTAATTGCGTTGCGCTCACTGCCCGCTTTCCAGTCGGGAAACCTGTCGTGCCAGCTGCATTA
ATGAATCGGCCAACGCGCGGGGAGAGGCGGTTTGCGTATTGGGCGCTCTTCCGCTTCCTCGCTCACTGAC
TCGCTGCGCTCGGTCGTTCGGCTGCGGCGAGCGGTATCAGCTCACTCAAAGGCGGTAATACGGTTATCCA
CAGAATCAGGGGATAACGCAGGAAAGAACATGTGAGCAAAAGGCCAGCAAAAGGCCAGGAACCGTAAAAA
GGCCGCGTTGCTGGCGTTTTTCCATAGGCTCCGCCCCCCTGACGAGCATCACAAAAATCGACGCTCAAGT
CAGAGGTGGCGAAACCCGACAGGACTATAAAGATACCAGGCGTTTCCCCCTGGAAGCTCCCTCGTGCGCT
CTCCTGTTCCGACCCTGCCGCTTACCGGATACCTGTCCGCCTTTCTCCCTTCGGGAAGCGTGGCGCTTTC
TCATAGCTCACGCTGTAGGTATCTCAGTTCGGTGTAGGTCGTTCGCTCCAAGCTGGGCTGTGTGCACGAA
CCCCCCGTTCAGCCCGACCGCTGCGCCTTATCCGGTAACTATCGTCTTGAGTCCAACCCGGTAAGACACG
ACTTATCGCCACTGGCAGCAGCCACTGGTAACAGGATTAGCAGAGCGAGGTATGTAGGCGGTGCTACAGA
GTTCTTGAAGTGGTGGCCTAACTACGGCTACACTAGAAGAACAGTATTTGGTATCTGCGCTCTGCTGAAG
CCAGTTACCTTCGGAAAAAGAGTTGGTAGCTCTTGATCCGGCAAACAAACCACCGCTGGTAGCGGTGGTT
TTTTTGTTTGCAAGCAGCAGATTACGCGCAGAAAAAAAGGATCTCAAGAAGATCCTTTGATCTTTTCTAC
GGGGTCTGACGCTCAGTGGAACGAAAACTCACGTTAAGGGATTTTGGTCATGAGATTATCAAAAAGGATC
TTCACCTAGATCCTTTTAAATTAAAAATGAAGTTTTAAATCAATCTAAAGTATATATGAGTAAACTTGGT
CTGACAGTTACCAATGCTTAATCAGTGAGGCACCTATCTCAGCGATCTGTCTATTTCGTTCATCCATAGT
TGCCTGACTCCCCGTCGTGTAGATAACTACGATACGGGAGGGCTTACCATCTGGCCCCAGTGCTGCAATG
ATACCGCGAGACCCACGCTCACCGGCTCCAGATTTATCAGCAATAAACCAGCCAGCCGGAAGGGCCGAGC
GCAGAAGTGGTCCTGCAACTTTATCCGCCTCCATCCAGTCTATTAATTGTTGCCGGGAAGCTAGAGTAAG
TAGTTCGCCAGTTAATAGTTTGCGCAACGTTGTTGCCATTGCTACAGGCATCGTGGTGTCACGCTCGTCG
TTTGGTATGGCTTCATTCAGCTCCGGTTCCCAACGATCAAGGCGAGTTACATGATCCCCCATGTTGTGCA
AAAAAGCGGTTAGCTCCTTCGGTCCTCCGATCGTTGTCAGAAGTAAGTTGGCCGCAGTGTTATCACTCAT
GGTTATGGCAGCACTGCATAATTCTCTTACTGTCATGCCATCCGTAAGATGCTTTTCTGTGACTGGTGAG
TACTCAACCAAGTCATTCTGAGAATAGTGTATGCGGCGACCGAGTTGCTCTTGCCCGGCGTCAATACGGG
ATAATACCGCGCCACATAGCAGAACTTTAAAAGTGCTCATCATTGGAAAACGTTCTTCGGGGCGAAAACT
CTCAAGGATCTTACCGCTGTTGAGATCCAGTTCGATGTAACCCACTCGTGCACCCAACTGATCTTCAGCA
TCTTTTACTTTCACCAGCGTTTCTGGGTGAGCAAAAACAGGAAGGCAAAATGCCGCAAAAAAGGGAATAA
GGGCGACACGGAAATGTTGAATACTCATACTCTTCCTTTTTCAATATTATTGAAGCATTTATCAGGGTTA
TTGTCTCATGAGCGGATACATATTTGAATGTATTTAGAAAAATAAACAAATAGGGGTTCCGCGCACATTT
CCCCGAAAAGTGCCACCTGACGTC
